>Addgene plasmid #123958 | MTK234_011 | addgene full sequence | sequence record 251646 | Addgene NGS Result
GCCGGATCAAGAGCTACCAACTCTTTTTCCGAAGGTAACTGGCTTCAGCAGAGCGCAGATACCAAATACT
GTTCTTCTAGTGTAGCCGTAGTTAGGCCACCACTTCAAGAACTCTGTAGCACCGCCTACATACCTCGCTC
TGCTAATCCTGTTACCAGTGGCTGCTGCCAGTGGCGATAAGTCGTGTCTTACCGGGTTGGACTCAAGACG
ATAGTTACCGGATAAGGCGCAGCGGTCGGGCTGAACGGGGGGTTCGTGCACACAGCCCAGCTTGGAGCGA
ACGACCTACACCGAACTGAGATACCTACAGCGTGAGCTATGAGAAAGCGCCACGCTTCCCGAAGGGAGAA
AGGCGGACAGGTATCCGGTAAGCGGCAGGGTCGGAACAGGAGAGCGCACGAGGGAGCTTCCAGGGGGAAA
CGCCTGGTATCTTTATAGTCCTGTCGGGTTTCGCCACCTCTGACTTGAGCGTCGATTTTTGTGATGCTCG
TCAGGGGGGCGGAGCCTATGGAAAAACGCCAGCAACGCGGCCTTTTTACGGTTCCTGGCCTTTTGCTGGC
CTTTTGCTCACATGTTCTTTCCTGCGTTATCCCCTGATTCTGTGGATAACCGTAGTCGGTCTCAAACGGA
TCCGACGCGCCATCTCTAGGCCCGCGCCGGCCCCCTCGCACGGACTTGTGGGAGAAGCTCGGCTACTCCC
CTGCCCCGGTTAATTTGCATATAATATTTCCTAGTAACTATAGAGGCTTAATGTGCGATAAAAGACAGAT
AATCTGTTCTTTTTAATACTAGCTACATTTTACATGATAGGCTTGGATTTCTATAACTTCGTATAGCATA
CATTATACGAAGTTATAAACAGCACAAAAGGAAACTCACCCTAACTGTAAAGTAATTGTGTGTTTTGAGA
CTATAAGTATCCCTTGGAGAACCACCTTGTTTGTACTGTATGTACATACAGTGTTTAAGAGCTAAGCTGG
AAACAGCATAGCAAGTTTAAATAAGGCTAGTCCGTTATCAACTTGAAAAAGTGGCACCGAGTCGGTGCTT
TTTTTGCTGTGAGACCAGACCAATAAAAAACGCCCGGCGGCAACCGAGCGTTCTGAACAAATCCAGATGG
AGTTCTGAGGTCATTACTGGATCTATCAACAGGAGTCCAAGCGAGCTCGATATCAAATTACGCCCCGCCC
TGCCACTCATCGCAGTACTGTTGTAATTCATTAAGCATTCTGCCGACATGGAAGCCATCACAAACGGCAT
GATGAACCTGAATCGCCAGCGGCATCAGCACCTTGTCGCCTTGCGTATAATATTTGCCCATGGTGAAAAC
GGGGGCGAAGAAGTTGTCCATATTGGCCACGTTTAAATCAAAACTGGTGAAACTCACCCAGGGATTGGCT
GAAACGAAAAACATATTCTCAATAAACCCTTTAGGGAAATAGGCCAGGTTTTCACCGTAACACGCCACAT
CTTGCGAATATATGTGTAGAAACTGCCGGAAATCGTCGTGGTATTCACTCCAGAGCGATGAAAACGTTTC
AGTTTGCTCATGGAAAACGGTGTAACAAGGGTGAACACTATCCCATATCACCAGCTCACCGTCTTTCATT
GCCATACGAAATTCCGGATGAGCATTCATCAGGCGGGCAAGAATGTGAATAAAGGCCGGATAAAACTTGT
GCTTATTTTTCTTTACGGTCTTTAAAAAGGCCGTAATATCCAGCTGAACGGTCTGGTTATAGGTACATTG
AGCAACTGACTGAAATGCCTCAAAATGTTCTTTACGATGCCATTGGGATATATCAACGGTGGTATATCCA
GTGATTTTTTTCTCCATTTTAGCTTCCTTAGCTCCTGAAAATCTCGATAACTCAAAAAATACGCCCGGTA
GTGATCTTATTTCATTATGGTGAAAGTTGGAACCTCTTACGTGCCCGATCAATCATGACCAAAATCCCTT
AACGTGAGTTTTCGTTCCACTGAGCGTCAGACCCCGTAGAAAAGATCAAAGGATCTTCTTGAGATCCTTT
TTTTCTGCGCGTAATCTGCTGCTTGCAAACAAAAAAACCACCGCTACCAGCGGTGGTTTGTTT
Features (pLannotate 1.2.2; 6 found; start..end, strand, type, name):
    823..856     +  protein_bind   loxP: Cre-mediated recombination occurs in the 8-bp core sequence (GCATACAT). Cre recombinase
    981..1048    +  misc_RNA       tracrRNA (fragment): trans-activating CRISPR RNA for the Streptococcus pyogenes CRISPR/Cas9 system
   1073..1107    -  terminator     lambda t0 terminator: minimal transcription terminator from phage lambda (Scholtissek and Grosse, 1987)
   1181..1837    -  CDS            cat: CAT_ECOLX - Experimental evidence at protein level: Swiss-Prot protein existence level 1. This enzyme is an effector of chloramphenicol resistance in bacteria. From Escherichia coli. This protein is used as a marker in many commonly used cloning vectors, such as pACYC184.
   1838..1935    -  promoter       cat promoter: promoter of the E. coli cat gene encoding chloramphenicol acetyltransferase
   2019..514     +  rep_origin     ori (across the origin): high-copy-number ColE1/pMB1/pBR322/pUC origin of replication
