[The description below was written by a language model from this plasmid's Addgene catalogue record and pLannotate feature annotations shown in this document.]
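Description:
MTK234_011 is a small (about 2.1 kb) part plasmid from the Mammalian Toolkit (MTK), a modular hierarchical cloning system for assembling genetic circuits for mammalian cells. It is built on the MTK234_002 backbone and is catalogued as a mammalian expression vector, although as a part plasmid it mainly serves as a storage and donor vector in E. coli rather than as a finished expression construct. Propagation relies on a high-copy ColE1/pUC-type origin of replication. Selection uses chloramphenicol resistance, provided by the cat gene under its native promoter, with a lambda t0 terminator positioned next to this cassette.

The payload is a synthetic insert named "plmp guide A1", described as an spCas9 pPLMP1 gRNA expression cassette. It is formatted as a "type 234" part, meaning a single part that occupies positions 2, 3 and 4 of an MTK transcription unit, the slots otherwise filled by separate parts. The feature table detects a fragment of the Streptococcus pyogenes tracrRNA, consistent with the scaffold portion of a single guide RNA for SpCas9. A loxP site lies upstream of it, and the record does not explain its role in the design. No promoter driving the guide RNA was annotated, and neither the promoter nor the identity of the pPLMP1 target is spelled out in the record. The cloning sites used to insert the guide are also listed as unknown. The plasmid is intended to be combined with other MTK parts to build vectors that express this guide RNA in mammalian cells alongside Cas9.
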