Addgene plasmid #123958: MTK234_011
Purpose: Encodes the spCas9 pPLMP1 gRNA expression cassette as a type 234 part to be used in the MTK system
Depositing lab: Hana El-Samad. Depositing organization: University of California, San Francisco (UCSF). Publication: A Toolkit for Rapid Modular Construction of Biological Circuits in Mammalian Cells. Fonseca JP, Bonny AR, Kumar GR, Ng AH, Town J, Wu QC, Aslankoohi E, Chen SY, Dods G, Harrigan P, Osimiri LC, Kistler AL, El-Samad H. ACS Synth Biol. 2019 Nov 15;8(11):2593-2606. doi: 10.1021/acssynbio.9b00322. Epub 2019 Nov 5. PubMed 31686495.
Backbone
  Vector backbone: MTK234_002
  Vector type: Mammalian Expression
Growth in bacteria
  Bacterial resistance: Chloramphenicol, 25 μg/mL
  Growth temperature: 37°C
  Growth strain: DH5alpha
  Copy number: Unknown
Gene/Insert
  Gene/Insert name: plmp guide A1
  Species: Synthetic
  Cloning method: Restriction Enzyme; 5′ cloning site unknown (unknown if destroyed); 3′ cloning site unknown (unknown if destroyed)
Terms and licenses: Academic/Nonprofit Terms; Industry Terms: Not Available to Industry
Depositor comments: Please visit https://www.biorxiv.org/content/10.1101/506188v2 for BioRxiv preprint
How to cite: MTK234_011 was a gift from Hana El-Samad (Addgene plasmid # 123958 ; http://n2t.net/addgene:123958 ; RRID:Addgene_123958)
